Addgene plasmid #51766: pCDNA3 T7 Jip1(471-660)
Purpose: " JIP-1 may suppress signal transduction by the JNK pathway"
Depositing lab: Roger Davis. Depositing organization: University of Massachusetts, Worcester. Publication: A cytoplasmic inhibitor of the JNK signal transduction pathway. Dickens M, Rogers JS, Cavanagh J, Raitano A, Xia Z, Halpern JR, Greenberg ME, Sawyers CL, Davis RJ. Science. 1997 Aug 1. 277(5326):693-6. 10.1126/science.277.5326.693 PubMed 9235893.
Backbone
  Vector backbone: pcDNA3
  Backbone manufacturer: invitrogen
  Backbone size w/o insert (bp): 5446
  Vector type: Mammalian Expression
Growth in bacteria
  Bacterial resistance: Ampicillin, 100 μg/mL
  Growth temperature: 37°C
  Growth strain: DH5alpha
  Copy number: High Copy
Gene/Insert
  Gene/Insert name: Jnk interacting protein 1 (alt name: Jip 1(471-660))
  Species: M. musculus (mouse)
  Insert size (bp): 615
  Mutation: deleted 1-470
  GenBank ID: AF003115.1
  Entrez Gene: Mapk8ip1 (a.k.a. IB1, JIP-1, Jip1, Prkm8ip, Skip, mjip-2a)
  Tag / fusion protein: T7 (N terminal on backbone)
  Cloning method: Restriction Enzyme; 5′ cloning site Hind III (not destroyed); 3′ cloning site xba I (not destroyed)
  Sequencing primers: 5′ T7; 3′ SP6
Terms and licenses: Academic/Nonprofit Terms; Industry Terms: Not Available to Industry
How to cite: pCDNA3 T7 Jip1(471-660) was a gift from Roger Davis (Addgene plasmid # 51766 ; http://n2t.net/addgene:51766 ; RRID:Addgene_51766)
