[The description below was written by a language model from this plasmid's Addgene catalogue record.]
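Description:
pCDNA3 T7 Jip1(471-660) is a mammalian expression plasmid built on the Invitrogen pcDNA3 backbone (about 5.4 kb without insert). It is propagated in E. coli as a high-copy plasmid under ampicillin selection. No feature table accompanies the record, so individual backbone elements are not itemised. pcDNA3 vectors generally drive the insert from the CMV immediate-early promoter, and they usually also carry a neomycin resistance cassette for G418 selection in mammalian cells. T7 and SP6 promoter sites flank the cloning region, which fits the sequencing primers listed.

The insert is a roughly 615 bp fragment of mouse JNK-interacting protein 1 (JIP-1, gene Mapk8ip1, also known as IB1). It encodes residues 471 to 660 only, because amino acids 1 to 470 have been deleted. The fragment was cloned between HindIII and XbaI sites, both of which were preserved, and it is fused at its N terminus to a T7 epitope tag supplied by the backbone. The tag allows the truncated protein to be detected or immunoprecipitated with anti-T7 tag antibodies.

The stated purpose relates to the idea that JIP-1 may suppress signal transduction through the JNK pathway, and the associated work characterises JIP-1 as a cytoplasmic inhibitor of that pathway. As a C-terminal fragment, this construct is most plausibly one of a deletion series for testing which regions of JIP-1 are needed for JNK binding or pathway inhibition in transfected mammalian cells. The record does not state the specific functional properties of this fragment.
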