>Addgene plasmid #51766 | pCDNA3 T7 Jip1(471-660) | depositor partial sequence | sequence record 79667 | T7-Sp6
CTATAGGGAGACCCAAGCTTATGGCTAGCATGACTGGTGGACAGCAAATGGGTGGATCCGGAGGAGAGTC
CTTTGGGCTGTTCTCCTGCGTCATCAATGGGGAGGAGCATGAGCAAACCCATCGGGCTATATTCAGGTTT
GTGCCTCGGCATGAAGATGAACTTGAGCTGGAAGTGGATGACCCCCTGCTGGTGGAGCTGCAGGCAGAAG
ACTATTGGTATGAGGCCTATAACATGCGCACCGGAGCCCGCGGGGTCTTCCCTGCCTACTATGCCATTGA
GGTCACCAAGGAGCCTGAGCACATGGCAGCCCTTGCCAAAAACAGCTGTGTCCTTGAGATCAGTGTCAGG
GGTGTCAAGATAGGCGTCAAAGCTGATGATGCTCTGGAGGCCAAGGGAAATAAATGTAGCCACTTCTTCC
AGCTAAAGAACATCTCTTTCTGTGGATACCATCCAAAGAATAACAAGTACTTTGGGTTTATCACTAAGCA
CCCTGCTGACCACCGGTTTGCCTGCCATGTCTTTGTGTCTGAAGATTCCACCAAAGCCCTGGCGGAGTCT
GTGGGGCGTGCATTTCAGCAGTTCTACAAGCAGTTTGTGGAGTATACCTGTCCTACAGAAGATATCTACT
TGGAGTAGGCGGCCGCTCGAGCATGCA
