>Addgene plasmid #51766 | pCDNA3 T7 Jip1(471-660) | addgene partial sequence | sequence record 81242 | CMV-F 5'-CGCAAATGGGCGGTAGGCGTG-3'
AGCAGAGCTCTCTGGCTAACTAGAGAACCCACTGCTTACTGGCTTATCGAAATTAATACGACTCACTATA
GGGAGACCCAAGCTTATGGCTAGCATGACTGGTGGACAGCAAATGGGTGGATCCGGAGGAGAGTCCTTTG
GGCTGTTCTCCTGCGTCATCAATGGGGAGGAGCATGAGCAAACCCATCGGGCTATATTCAGGTTTGTGCC
TCGGCATGAAGATGAACTTGAGCTGGAAGTGGATGACCCCCTGCTGGTGGAGCTGCAGGCAGAAGACTAT
TGGTATGAGGCCTATAACATGCGCACCGGAGCCCGCGGGGTCTTCCCTGCCTACTATGCCATTGAGGTCA
CCAAGGAGCCTGAGCACATGGCAGCCCTTGCCAAAAACAGCTGTGTCCTTGAGATCAGTGTCAGGGGTGT
CAAGATAGGCGTCAAAGCTGATGATGCTCTGGAGGCCAAGGGAAATAAATGTAGCCACTTCTTCCAGCTA
AAGAACATCTCTTTCTGTGGATACCATCCAAAGAATAACAAGTACTTTGGGTTTATCACTAAGCACCCTG
CTGACCACCGGTTTGCCTGCCATGTCTTTGTGTCTGAAGATTCCACCAAAGCCCTGGCGGAGTCTGTGGG
GCGTGCATTTCAGCAGTTCTACAAGCAGTTTGTGGAGTATACCTGTCCTACAGAAGATATCTACTTGGAG
TAGGCGGCCGCTCGAGCATGCATCTAGAGGGCCCTATTCTATAGTGTCACCTAAATGCTAGAGCTCGCTG
ATCAGCCTCGACTGTGCCTTCTAGTTGCCAGCCATCTGTTGTTTGCCCCTCCCCCGTGCCTTCCTTGACC
CTGGAAGGTGCCACTCCCACTGTCCTTTCCTAATAAAATGAGGAAATTGCATCGCATTGTCTGAGTAGGT
GTCATTCTATTCTGGGGGGTGGGGTGGGGCAGGACAGCAAGGGGGAAGAATTGGGAAGACAATAGCAGGC
ATGCTGGGGATGCGGTGGGCTCTATGGCTTCTGAGGCGGAAAGAACCAGCTGGGGCTCTAGGGGGTATCC
CC
